>Addgene plasmid #78400 | pNXRVc-HACre | depositor full sequence | sequence record 146380 | pNXRVc-HACre sequence 6241 bps
GACGTCTAAGAAACCATTATTATCATGACATTAACCTATAAAAATAGGCGTATCACGAGGCCCTTTCGTC
TCGCGCGTTTCGGTGATGACGGTGAAAACCTCTGACACATGCAGCTCCCGGAGACGGTCACAGCTTGTCT
GTAAGCGGATGCCGGGAGCAGACAAGCCCGTCAGGGCGCGTCAGCGGGTGTTGGCGGGTGTCGGGGCTGG
CTTAACTATGCGGCATCAGAGCAGATTGTACTGAGAGTGCACCATTACGGGGTCATTAGTTCATAGCCCA
TATATGGAGTTCCGCGTTACATAACTTACGGTAAATGGCCCGCCTGGCTGACCGCCCAACGACCCCCGCC
CATTGACGTCAATAATGACGTATGTTCCCATAGTAACGCCAATAGGGACTTTCCATTGACGTCAATGGGT
GGAGTATTTACGGTAAACTGCCCACTTGGCAGTACATCAAGTGTATCATATGCCAAGTACGCCCCCTATT
GACGTCAATGACGGTAAATGGCCCGCCTGGCATTATGCCCAGTACATGACCTTATGGGACTTTCCTACTT
GGCAGTACATCTACGTATTAGTCATCGCTATTACCATGGTGATGCGGTTTTGGCAGTACATCAATGGGCG
TGGATAGCGGTTTGACTCACGGGGATTTCCAAGTCTCCACCCCATTGACGTCAATGGGAGTTTGTTTTGG
CACCAAAATCAACGGGACTTTCCAAAATGTCGTAACAACTCCGCCCCATTGACGCAAATGGGCGGTAGGC
GTGTACGGTGGGAGGTCTATATAAGCAGAGCTGGTTTAGTGAACCGTCAGATCCGCTAGGATCTCGAGCT
CAAGCTTCGTACGCTGCAGGTCGACGGATCCCCGGGTTAATTAACGCTAGCATGTACCCATACGATGTTC
CTGACTATGCGGGCTACCCGTATGACGTGCCGGACTATGCAGGAGCCTATCCTTATGACGTTCCAGATTA
CGCTGGTTCTAGATGTACTCCACCAAAGAAGAAGAGAAAGGTTGCCCCTAGCATGGCCAATTTACTGACC
GTACACCAAAATTTGCCTGCATTACCGGTCGATGCAACGAGTGATGAGGTTCGCAAGAACCTGATGGACA
TGTTCAGGGATCGCCAGGCGTTTTCTGAGCATACCTGGAAAATGCTTCTGTCCGTTTGCCGGTCGTGGGC
GGCATGGTGCAAGTTGAATAACCGGAAATGGTTTCCCGCAGAACCTGAAGATGTTCGCGATTATCTTCTA
TATCTTCAGGCGCGCGGTCTGGCAGTAAAAACTATCCAGCAACATTTGGGCCAGCTAAACATGCTTCATC
GTCGGTCCGGGCTGCCACGACCAAGTGACAGCAATGCTGTTTCACTGGTTATGCGGCGGATCCGAAAAGA
AAACGTTGATGCCGGTGAACGTGCAAAACAGGCTCTAGCGTTCGAACGCACTGATTTCGACCAGGTTCGT
TCACTCATGGAAAATAGCGATCGCTGCCAGGATATACGTAATCTGGCATTTCTGGGGATTGCTTATAACA
CCCTGTTACGTATAGCCGAAATTGCCAGGATCAGGGTTAAAGATATCTCACGTACTGACGGTGGGAGAAT
GTTAATCCATATTGGCAGAACGAAAACGCTGGTTAGCACCGCAGGTGTAGAGAAGGCACTTAGCCTGGGG
GTAACTAAACTGGTCGAGCGATGGATTTCCGTCTCTGGTGTAGCTGATGATCCGAATAACTACCTGTTTT
GCCGGGTCAGAAAAAATGGTGTTGCCGCGCCATCTGCCACCAGCCAGCTATCAACTCGCGCCCTGGAAGG
GATTTTTGAAGCAACTCATCGATTGATTTACGGCGCTAAGGATGACTCTGGTCAGAGATACCTGGCCTGG
TCTGGACACAGTGCCCGTGTCGGAGCCGCGCGAGATATGGCCCGCGCTGGAGTTTCAATACCGGAGATCA
TGCAAGCTGGTGGCTGGACCAATGTAAATATTGTCATGAACTATATCCGTAACCTGGATAGTGAAACAGG
GGCAATGGTGCGCCTGCTGGAAGATGGCGATTCTAGATGAGGCGCGCCACTTCTAAATAAGCGAATTTCT
TATGATTTATGATTTTTATTATTAAATAAGTTATAAAAAAAATAAGTGTATACAAATTTTAAAGTGACTC
TTAGGTTTTAAAACGAAAATTCTTATTCTTGAGTAACTCTTTCCTGTAGGTCAGGTTGCTTTCTCAGGTA
TAGTATGAGGTCGCTCTTATTGACCACACCTCTACCGGCAGATCCGCTAGGGATAACAGGGTAATATAGA
TCTGTTTAGCTTGCCTTGTCCCCGCCGGGTCACCCGGCCAGCGACATGGAGGCCCAGAATACCCTCCTTG
ACAGTCTTGACGTGCGCAGCTCAGGGGCATGATGTGACTGTCGCCCGTACATTTAGCCCATACATCCCCA
TGTATAATCATTTGCATCCATACATTTTGATGGCCGCACGGCGCGAAGCAAAAATTACGGCTCCTCGCTG
CAGACCTGCGAGCAGGGAAACGCTCCCCTCACAGACGCGTTGAATTGTCCCCACGCCGCGCCCCTGTAGA
GAAATATAAAAGGTTAGGATTTGCCACTGAGGTTCTTCTTTCATATACTTCCTTTTAAAATCTTGCTAGG
ATACAGTTCTCACATCACATCCGAACATAAACAACCATGGGTACCACTCTTGACGACACGGCTTACCGGT
ACCGCACCAGTGTCCCGGGGGACGCCGAGGCCATCGAGGCACTGGATGGGTCCTTCACCACCGACACCGT
CTTCCGCGTCACCGCCACCGGGGACGGCTTCACCCTGCGGGAGGTGCCGGTGGACCCGCCCCTGACCAAG
GTGTTCCCCGACGACGAATCGGACGACGAATCGGACGACGGGGAGGACGGCGACCCGGACTCCCGGACGT
TCGTCGCGTACGGGGACGACGGCGACCTGGCGGGCTTCGTGGTCGTCTCGTACTCCGGCTGGAACCGCCG
GCTGACCGTCGAGGACATCGAGGTCGCCCCGGAGCACCGGGGGCACGGGGTCGGGCGCGCGTTGATGGGG
CTCGCGACGGAGTTCGCCCGCGAGCGGGGCGCCGGGCACCTCTGGCTGGAGGTCACCAACGTCAACGCAC
CGGCGATCCACGCGTACCGGCGGATGGGGTTCACCCTCTGCGGCCTGGACACCGCCCTGTACGACGGCAC
CGCCTCGGACGGCGAGCAGGCGCTCTACATGAGCATGCCCTGCCCCTAATCAGTACTGACAATAAAAAGA
TTCTTGTTTTCAAGAACTTGTCATTTGTATAGTTTTTTTATATTGTAGTTGTTCTATTTTAATCAAATGT
TAGCGTGATTTATATTTTTTTTCGCCTCGACATCATCTGCCCAGATGCGAAGTTAAGTGCGCAGAAAGTA
ATATCATGCGTCAATCGTATGTGAATGCTGGTCGCTATACTGCTGTCGATTCGATACTAACGCCGCCATC
CAGTTTAAACGAGCTCGAATTCTAGGTAGGCATTTTGTTTAGTTAAAGGTACTTAAGTAATTAGTATAAA
CGAACCAATTTTATAATCAGGAAGTTAAGTGAATGGTAGCACATGTCGTAAAAATTGTGAATTTTTATTG
AATAATATTTTAAATACAAGCCTTTCTAGACTAGGTATACTCATAAACATATATGAGCAAAAGGATAGAG
GAGATTACATTGCATCTTCTACAAATTTATTTATTGCCCTTTACTGAAAAATTAAATAATGAGTACTAAA
TGATAAAAAGCGCTCAGTACAAGAAAGATTGCAAAAATATTGCATTCTTCATGAATTAAAGTTGCATATA
AGGCATATTGAAAGTAATAGTACTAAAACAGCAGTTAGCGAAAATTAATAGAATTATATTCGCAAGACAA
TTGTGACATTAAATTAAAAAATTGTAGAATTTTTACTATCCTCTTTAACGCCATGAGCCTTTATAAAAAG
GTTAAATTAGTTTTAACATTCTTTTTTTGAGTAAGAGTTTACAATTTATCAAAACCTGTGTTATTATATT
CATTAGTTTCAATTTATTAGCATCTAGAGAAAAATCAATTGGCAGTTACATTGTTGGAATTTATGAAGAA
AAAGAATCTACAACGGAGAATAAGTTGCTGATCGCTTTCCCTAAAATTGTATATTTTGCTGAGCTTATTT
TGACATTTCGTTGAAGTTTTCTCTAATTCGCATTCATTTTAAGTAAAACAATGAGAAATAAAATTACAAA
AAATACAAATTAAAATACAATTTTTAGCTATAATTATAGACCTAGGCTTCCTCGCTCACTGACTCGCTGC
GCTCGGTCGTTCGGCTGCGGCGAGCGGTATCAGCTCACTCAAAGGCGGTAATACGGTTATCCACAGAATC
AGGGGATAACGCAGGAAAGAACATGTGAGCAAAAGGCCAGCAAAAGGCCAGGAACCGTAAAAAGGCCGCG
TTGCTGGCGTTTTTCCATAGGCTCCGCCCCCCTGACGAGCATCACAAAAATCGACGCTCAAGTCAGAGGT
GGCGAAACCCGACAGGACTATAAAGATACCAGGCGTTTCCCCCTGGAAGCTCCCTCGTGCGCTCTCCTGT
TCCGACCCTGCCGCTTACCGGATACCTGTCCGCCTTTCTCCCTTCGGGAAGCGTGGCGCTTTCTCAATGC
TCACGCTGTAGGTATCTCAGTTCGGTGTAGGTCGTTCGCTCCAAGCTGGGCTGTGTGCACGAACCCCCCG
TTCAGCCCGACCGCTGCGCCTTATCCGGTAACTATCGTCTTGAGTCCAACCCGGTAAGACACGACTTATC
GCCACTGGCAGCAGCCACTGGTAACAGGATTAGCAGAGCGAGGTATGTAGGCGGTGCTACAGAGTTCTTG
AAGTGGTGGCCTAACTACGGCTACACTAGAAGGACAGTATTTGGTATCTGCGCTCTGCTGAAGCCAGTTA
CCTTCGGAAAAAGAGTTGGTAGCTCTTGATCCGGCAAACAAACCACCGCTGGTAGCGGTGGTTTTTTTGT
TTGCAAGCAGCAGATTACGCGCAGAAAAAAAGGATCTCAAGAAGATCCTTTGATCTTTTCTACGGGGTCT
GACGCTCAGTGGAACGAAAACTCACGTTAAGGGATTTTGGTCATGAGATTATCAAAAAGGATCTTCACCT
AGATCCTTTTAAATTAAAAATGAAGTTTTAAATCAATCTAAAGTATATATGAGTAAACTTGGTCTGACAG
TTACCAATGCTTAATCAGTGAGGCACCTATCTCAGCGATCTGTCTATTTCGTTCATCCATAGTTGCCTGA
CTCCCCGTCGTGTAGATAACTACGATACGGGAGGGCTTACCATCTGGCCCCAGTGCTGCAATGATACCGC
GAGACCCACGCTCACCGGCTCCAGATTTATCAGCAATAAACCAGCCAGCCGGAAGGGCCGAGCGCAGAAG
TGGTCCTGCAACTTTATCCGCCTCCATCCAGTCTATTAATTGTTGCCGGGAAGCTAGAGTAAGTAGTTCG
CCAGTTAATAGTTTGCGCAACGTTGTTGCCATTGCTACAGGCATCGTGGTGTCACGCTCGTCGTTTGGTA
TGGCTTCATTCAGCTCCGGTTCCCAACGATCAAGGCGAGTTACATGATCCCCCATGTTGTGCAAAAAAGC
GGTTAGCTCCTTCGGTCCTCCGATCGTTGTCAGAAGTAAGTTGGCCGCAGTGTTATCACTCATGGTTATG
GCAGCACTGCATAATTCTCTTACTGTCATGCCATCCGTAAGATGCTTTTCTGTGACTGGTGAGTACTCAA
CCAAGTCATTCTGAGAATAGTGTATGCGGCGACCGAGTTGCTCTTGCCCGGCGTCAATACGGGATAATAC
CGCGCCACATAGCAGAACTTTAAAAGTGCTCATCATTGGAAAACGTTCTTCGGGGCGAAAACTCTCAAGG
ATCTTACCGCTGTTGAGATCCAGTTCGATGTAACCCACTCGTGCACCCAACTGATCTTCAGCATCTTTTA
CTTTCACCAGCGTTTCTGGGTGAGCAAAAACAGGAAGGCAAAATGCCGCAAAAAAGGGAATAAGGGCGAC
ACGGAAATGTTGAATACTCATACTCTTCCTTTTTCAATATTATTGAAGCATTTATCAGGGTTATTGTCTC
ATGAGCGGATACATATTTGAATGTATTTAGAAAAATAAACAAATAGGGGTTCCGCGCACATTTCCCCGAA
AAGTGCCACCT
Features (pLannotate 1.2.2; 15 found; start..end, strand, type, name):
     70..105     +  CDS            rop (fragment): Rop protein, which maintains plasmids at low copy number; rop
    207..255     +  misc_feature   bom (fragment): basis of mobility region from pBR322
    295..598     +  enhancer       CMV enhancer: human cytomegalovirus immediate early enhancer
    599..802     +  promoter       CMV promoter: human cytomegalovirus (CMV) immediate early promoter
    830..849     +  misc_feature   MCS (fragment): multiple cloning site
    895..984     +  CDS            3xHA: three tandem HA epitope tags
   1037..2062    +  CDS            Cre: site-specific recombinase Cre is a site-specific recombinase from bacteriophage P1. Recombination occurs at loxP sequences.
   2091..2278    +  terminator     ADH1 terminator: S. cerevisiae ADH1; transcription terminator for the S. cerevisiae alcohol dehydrogenase 1 (ADH1) gene
   2353..2696    +  promoter       TEF promoter: Ashbya gossypii TEF promoter
   2703..3267    +  CDS            NrsR (fragment): nourseothricin acetyltransferase; Streptomyces noursei nat1; confers resistance to nourseothricin
   3275..3472    +  terminator     TEF terminator: Ashbya gossypii TEF terminator
   3527..4310    -  rep_origin     ars1: Schizosaccharomyces pombe autonomously replicating sequence ars1
   4492..5080    -  rep_origin     ori: high-copy-number ColE1/pMB1/pBR322/pUC origin of replication
   5251..6111    -  CDS            AmpR: β-lactamase; bla; confers resistance to ampicillin, carbenicillin, and related antibiotics
   6112..6216    -  promoter       AmpR promoter: bla
