[The description below was written by a language model from this plasmid's Addgene catalogue record and pLannotate feature annotations shown in this document.]
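Description:
pNXRVc-HACre is a 6,241 bp yeast expression plasmid, recorded as derived from the pFA6a-kanMX6 backbone, built to provide constitutive Cre recombinase expression in fission yeast. It is a shuttle vector. In E. coli it replicates from a high-copy ColE1/pUC-type origin and is selected with ampicillin through the β-lactamase gene and its native promoter. In Schizosaccharomyces pombe it is maintained episomally through the ars1 autonomously replicating sequence. Yeast selection relies on the natMX6 cassette, in which the nourseothricin acetyltransferase gene sits between the Ashbya gossypii TEF promoter and terminator and confers resistance to nourseothricin (ClonNat). Short rop and bom fragments from pBR322-type vectors are also annotated but appear to be remnants.

The payload is a 3xHA-nls-Cre fusion. Three tandem HA epitope tags at the N-terminus allow immunodetection of the protein. The catalogue name also indicates a nuclear localisation signal, which is not separately annotated in the feature table but would fall in the interval between the tag and the Cre coding sequence. The feature table places this open reading frame downstream of the human cytomegalovirus immediate early enhancer and promoter, and transcription ends at the S. cerevisiae ADH1 terminator. The CMV element is presumably what drives the constitutive expression stated in the record.

Cre catalyses site-specific recombination between loxP sites, so the plasmid can be transformed into strains carrying lox-flanked sequences to excise or rearrange them. The associated publication concerns sequential and counter-selectable cassettes for fission yeast. This suggests use in marker removal and recycling during successive rounds of genome modification, although the record does not describe the specific lox-containing targets.
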