Addgene plasmid #78400: pNXRVc-HACre
Purpose: constitutive Cre expression vector
Depositing lab: Kazunori Tomita. Depositing organization: University College London. Publication: Sequential and counter-selectable cassettes for fission yeast. Amelina H, Moiseeva V, Collopy LC, Pearson SR, Armstrong CA, Tomita K. BMC Biotechnol. 2016 Nov 8;16(1):76. 10.1186/s12896-016-0307-4 PubMed 27825338.
Backbone
  Vector backbone: pFA6a-kanMX6
  Vector type: Yeast Expression
  Selectable markers: ClonNat
Growth in bacteria
  Bacterial resistance: Ampicillin, 100 μg/mL
  Growth temperature: 37°C
  Growth strain: DH5alpha
  Copy number: High Copy
Gene/Insert 1
  Gene/Insert name: 3xHA-nls-Cre
Gene/Insert 2
  Gene/Insert name: natMX6
  Insert size (bp): 1149
Terms and licenses: Academic/Nonprofit Terms; Industry Terms: Not Available to Industry
How to cite: pNXRVc-HACre was a gift from Kazunori Tomita (Addgene plasmid # 78400 ; http://n2t.net/addgene:78400 ; RRID:Addgene_78400)
