>Addgene plasmid #78400 | pNXRVc-HACre | addgene partial sequence | sequence record 149658 | CMV-F 5'-CGCAAATGGGCGGTAGGCGTG-3'
AGAGCTGGTTTAGTGAACCGTCAGATCCGCTAGGATCTCGAGCTCAAGCTTCGTACGCTGCAGGTCGACG
GATCCCCGGGTTAATTAACGCTAGCATGTACCCATACGATGTTCCTGACTATGCGGGCTACCCGTATGAC
GTGCCGGACTATGCAGGAGCCTATCCTTATGACGTTCCAGATTACGCTGGTTCTAGATGTACTCCACCAA
AGAAGAAGAGAAAGGTTGCCCCTAGCATGGCCAATTTACTGACCGTACACCAAAATTTGCCTGCATTACC
GGTCGATGCAACGAGTGATGAGGTTCGCAAGAACCTGATGGACATGTTCAGGGATCGCCAGGCGTTTTCT
GAGCATACCTGGAAAATGCTTCTGTCCGTTTGCCGGTCGTGGGCGGCATGGTGCAAGTTGAATAACCGGA
AATGGTTTCCCGCAGAACCTGAAGATGTTCGCGATTATCTTCTATATCTTCAGGCGCGCGGTCTGGCAGT
AAAAACTATCCAGCAACATTTGGGCCAGCTAAACATGCTTCATCGTCGGTCCGGGCTGCCACGACCAAGT
GACAGCAATGCTGTTTCACTGGTTATGCGGCGGATCCGAAAAGAAAACGTTGATGCCGGTGAACGTGCAA
AACAGGCTCTAGCGTTCGAACGCACTGATTTCGACCAGGTTCGTTCACTCATGGAAAATAGCGATCGCTG
CCAGGATATACGTAATCTGGCATTTCTGGGGATTGCTTATAACACCCTGTTACGTATAGCCGAAATTGCC
AGGATCAGGGTTAAAGATATCTCACGTACTGACGGTGGGAGAATGTTAATCCATATTGGCAGAACGAAAA
CGCTGGTTAGCACCGCAGGTGTAGAGAAGGCACTTAGCCTGGGGGTAACTAAACTGGTCGAGCGATGGAT
TTCCGTCTCTGGTGTAGCTGATGATCCGAATAACTACCTGTTTTGCCGGGTCAGAAAAAATGGTGTTGCC
GCGCCATCTGCCACCAGCCAGCTATCAACTCGCGCCCTGGAAGGGATTTTTGAAGCAACTCATCGATTGA
TTTACGGCGCTAAGGATGAC
