>Addgene plasmid #78400 | pNXRVc-HACre | addgene partial sequence | sequence record 149661 | Tef-promoter-F 5'-GGATACAGTTCTCACATCAC-3'
CTCTTGACGACACGGCTTACCGGTACCGCACCAGTGTCCCGGGGGACGCCGAGGCCATCGAGGCACTGGA
TGGGTCCTTCACCACCGACACCGTCTTCCGCGTCACCGCCACCGGGGACGGCTTCACCCTGCGGGAGGTG
CCGGTGGACCCGCCCCTGACCAAGGTGTTCCCCGACGACGAATCGGACGACGAATCGGACGACGGGGAGG
ACGGCGACCCGGACTCCCGGACGTTCGTCGCGTACGGGGACGACGGCGACCTGGCGGGCTTCGTGGTCGT
CTCGTACTCCGGCTGGAACCGCCGGCTGACCGTCGAGGACATCGAGGTCGCCCCGGAGCACCGGGGGCAC
GGGGTCGGGCGCGCGTTGATGGGGCTCGCGACGGAGTTCGCCCGCGAGCGGGGCGCCGGGCACCTCTGGC
TGGAGGTCACCAACGTCAACGCACCGGCGATCCACGCGTACCGGCGGATGGGGTTCACCCTCTGCGGCCT
GGACACCGCCCTGTACGACGGCACCGCCTCGGACGGCGAGCAGGCGCTCTACATGAGCATGCCCTGCCCC
TAATCAGTACTGACAATAAAAAGATTCTTGTTTTCAAGAACTTGTCATTTGTATAGTTTTTTTATATTGT
AGTTGTTCTATTTTAATCAAATGTTAGCGTGATTTATATTTTTTTTCGCCTCGACATCATCTGCCCAGAT
GCGAAGTTAAGTGCGCAGAAAGTAATATCATGCGTCAATCGTATGTGAATGCTGGTCGCTATACTGCTGT
CGATTCGATACTAACGCCGCCATCCAGTGTTAAACGAGCTCGAATTCTAGGTAGGCATTTTGTTTAGTTA
AAGGTACTTAAGTAATTAGTATAAACGAACCAATTTTATAATCAGGAAGTTAAGTGAATGGTAGCACATG
TCGTAAAAATT
